>Addgene plasmid #72151 | Sema3g.a(L)-Fc-His | depositor full sequence | sequence record 138943 | Full sequence
GTCGAGGTCTCGACGGTATCGATTGACATTGATTATTGACTAGCTAGTTATTAATAGTAATCAATTACGG
GGTCATTAGTTCATAGCCCATATATGGAGTTCCGCGTTACATAACTTACGGTAAATGGCCCGCCTGGCTG
ACCGCCCAACGACCCCCGCCCATTGACGTCAATAATGACGTATGTTCCCATAGTAACGCCAATAGGGACT
TTCCATTGACGTCAATGGGTGGAGTATTTACGGTAAACTGCCCACTTGGCAGTACATCAAGTGTATCATA
TGCCAAGTCCGCCCCCTATTGACGTCAATGACGGTAAATGGCCCGCCTGGCATTATGCCCAGTACATGAC
CTTACGGGACTTTCCTACTTGGCAGTACATCTACGTATTAGTCATCGCTATTACCATGGTGATGCGGTTT
TGGCAGTACACCAATGGGCGTGGATAGCGGTTTGACTCACGGGGATTTCCAAGTCTCCACCCCATTGACG
TCAATGGGAGTTTGTTTTGGCACCAAAATCAACGGGACTTTCCAAAATGTCGTAATAACCCCGCCCCGTT
GACGCAAATGGGCGGTAGGCGTGTACGGTGGGAGGTCTATATAAGCAGAGCTCGTTTAGTGAACCGTCAG
ATCGCCTGGAGACGCCATCCACGCTGTTTTGACCTCCATAGAAGACACCGGGACCGATCCAGCCTCCGCG
GCCGGGAACGGTGCATTGGAACGCGGATTCCCCGTGCCAAGAGTGACGTAAGTACCGCCTATAGACTCTA
TAGGCACACCCCTTTGGCTCTTATGCATGCTATACTGTTTTTGGCTTGGGGCCTATACACCCCCGCTTCC
ATATGCTATAGGTGATGGTATAGCTTAGCCTATAGGTGTGGGTTATTGACCATTATTGACCACTCCCCTA
TTGGTGACGATACTTTCCATTACTAATCCATAACATGGCTCTTTGCCACAACTATCTCTATTGGCTATAT
GCCAATACTCTGTCCTTCAGAGACTGACACGGACTCTGTATTTTTACAGGATGGGGTCCCATTTATTATT
TACAAATTCACATATACAACAACGCCGTCCCCCGTGCCCGCAGTTTTTATTAAACATAGCGTGGGATCTC
CACGCGAATCTCGGGTACGTGTTCCGGACATGGGCTCTTCTCCGGTAGCGGCGGAGCTTCCACATCCGAG
CCCTGGTCCCATGCCTCCAGCGGCTCATGGTCGCTCGGCAGCTCCTTGCTCCTAACAGTGGAGGCCAGAC
TTAGGCACAGCACAATGCCCACCACCACCAGTGTGCCGCACAAGGCCGTGGCGGTAGGGTATGTGTCTGA
AAATGAGCTCGGAGATTGGGCTCGCACCGCTGACGCAGATGGAAGACTTAAGGCAGCGGCAGAAGAAGAT
GCAGGCAGCTGAGTTGTTGTATTCTGATAAGAGTCAGAGGTAACTCCCGTTGCGGTGCTGTTAACGGTGG
AGGGCAGTGTAGTCTGAGCAGTACTCGTTGCTGCCGCGCGCGCCACCAGACATAATAGCTGACAGACTAA
CAGACTGTTCCTTTCCATGGGTCTTTTCTGCAGAAGCTTGAATTCTCGAGGATCCGCGGCCGCGCCACCA
TGGACCCATCTGCGTGGGCCATCTGCTGCCTCCTGGGGAGCCTTCTGTTCCATGTGGGCATCCCCAGCCC
TGGTCCCAGCCCCAGTGTGCCTCGTCTGCGGCTCTCCTACAGAGATCTCCTGTCTACCAACCGCTCTGCC
ATCTTTCTGGGCCCACGGGGTTCCCTAGACCTCCAAGTCATGTACCTGGATGAGTATCGAGATCGCCTCT
TTCTGGGAAGCCGAGATGCCCTTTACTCTCTGAGACTGGATCAGGCATGGCCAGACCCCCGGGAGGTCTT
GTGGCTGCCACAGCCAGGACAGAAGGTGGAATGTGTCCGCAAGGGAAAAGACCCTTTGACGGAGTGTGCC
AACTTCGTGCGGGTCTTACAACCCCATAACCGGACCCATCTGCTGGCCTGTGGCACAGGAGCCTTCCAAC
CCATCTGCACCTTCATCACAGTGGGGCATCGAGGGGAGCATGTGCTCCGCTTGGATGCTAGCAGCGTCGA
GAATGGAAGGGGGCGTTGCCCACATGAGCCCAGCCGACCCTTCGCCAGCACCTTTGTAGGTGGGGAGCTA
TACACAGGTCTCACTGCCGATTTCCTGGGACGTGAGGCCATGATTTTCCGGAGTGGGGGTCCCCGACCAG
CCCTGCGTTCTGACTCTGACCAGAGCCTCCTACATGAACCCCGGTTTGTGATGGCTGCTCGGATCCCAGA
TAACTCTGACCGGGACGACGACAAGGTGTACTTCTTCTTCTCCGAGACTGTCCCGTCACCAGATGGTGGC
CCAGGTCATGTCACCATCAGCCGAGTGGGCCGCGTCTGTGTGAATGATGCTGGTGGCCAGCGGGTGCTGG
TGAACAAATGGAGCACTTTCCTCAAGGCCCGGCTGGTGTGCTCTGTGCCTGGCCCGGGTGGGGCTGAGAC
TCACTTTGACCAGCTAGAGGATGTGTTCCTGCTGTGGCCCAAGGCCGGGAAGAGCCTCGAGGTGTATGCG
CTGTTCAGCACTGTCAGTGCTGTGTTCCAGGGCTTTGCTGTCTGTGTGTACCACATGGTAGACATCTGGG
AGGTCTTCAATGGGCCCTTTGCCCACCGAGATGGCCCTCAGCATCAGTGGGGACCCTATGGGGGCAAGGT
GCCCTTCCCTCGCCCCGGTGTGTGTCCTAGCAAGATGACCGCACAGCCAGGCCGACCCTTTGGCAGCACC
AAGGACTACCCAGACGAGGTGTTGCAGTTTGTCCGAGACCACCCACTCATGTTCCAGCCTGTGAGGCCTC
GGCGTGGCCGCCCTGTCCTGGTCAAAACTCACTTGGCTCAGCGACTGCGCCAGATTGTGGTGGATCGAGT
GGAGGCTGAGGATGGGACCTATGATGTCATCTTCCTAGGGACTGATTCGGGTTCTGTGCTCAAAGTCATT
GCCCTCCAGGGTGGTGGCTTGACTGAACCTGAAGAGGTGGTTTTGGAGGAGCTCCAGGTGTTTAAGGTGC
CAACGCCCATCACTGAGATGGAGATCTCTGTCAAAAGGCAAACGCTGTATGTGGGCTCTCCACTGGGTGT
GGCCCGGCTGCAGCTGCACCAGTGTGAGACTTACGGCAGTGCCTGTGCTGAGTGCTGCCTGGCCCGGGAC
CCATACTGTGCTTGGGATGGCACTGCCTGTGCCCGCTACCGCCCCAGCTCTGGCAAGCGCAGGTTCCGTC
GGCAGGACATACGCCATGGCAACCCTGCTGTGCAGTGTCTGGGCCAGGGCCAGAGCCAAAACAAAGCAGC
TTCGGGGCTCATGACCAGAGTCTTTGGCACAGAGCACAACAGCACCTTCCTTGAGTGCCTGCCCAAGTCT
CCTCAGGCTGCAGTGCGCTGGTTCTTACAAAGGCCAGGGGATAAGGGGACTGACCAGGTGAAGACAGATG
AGAGAGTTGTGCAGACGGCCCAAGGGCTGCTGTTCCGAAGGCTCAGCCGCCATGACGCAGGAAACTACAC
TTGCACCACTCTGGAACATGGCTTCTCCCAGACCGTGGTCCGTTTTGCCCTGGAGGTGATTGCAGCTGTG
CAACTGGACAGCCTGTTCCTTCGGGAGTCAAGGCTAGAGGAGCCCTCAGCCTGGGGAAGCCTGGCCTCTG
CCTCCCCCAAGACTTGGTATAAGGACATCCTTCAGCTCACGGGCTTCGCCAACCTGCCCCGTGTGGATGA
GTACTGTGAACGTGTATGGTGCAGGGGTGTCGGGGAGCGCTCAGGCTCCTTCCGCGGAAAGGGAAAGCAA
GCGAAGGGCAAGAGCTGGGCAGGGCTGGAACTGGGCGGCGCGCCTGACAAAACTCACACATGCCCACCGT
GCCCAGCACCTGAACTCCTGGGGGGACCGTCAGTCTTCCTCTTCCCCCCAAAACCCAAGGACACCCTCAT
GATCTCCCGGACCCCTGAGGTCACATGCGTGGTGGTGGACGTGAGCCACGAAGACCCTGAGGTCAAGTTC
AACTGGTACGTGGACGGCGTGGAGGTGCATAATGCCAAGACAAAGCCGCGGGAGGAGCAGTACAACAGCA
CGTACCGTGTGGTCAGCGTCCTCACCGTCCTGCACCAGGACTGGCTGAATGGCAAGGAGTACAAGTGCAA
GGTCTCCAACAAAGCCCTCCCAGCCCCCATCGAGAAAACCATCTCCAAAGCCAAAGGGCAGCCCCGAGAA
CCACAGGTGTATACCCTGCCCCCATCCCGGGATGAGCTGACCAAGAACCAGGTCAGCCTGACCTGCCTGG
TCAAAGGCTTCTATCCCAGCGACATCGCCGTGGAGTGGGAGAGCAATGGGCAGCCGGAGAACAACTACAA
GACCACGCCTCCCGTGCTGGACTCCGACGGCTCCTTCTTCCTCTACAGCAAGCTCACCGTGGACAAGAGC
AGGTGGCAGCAGGGGAACGTCTTCTCATGCTCCGTGATGCATGAGGCTCTGCACAACCACTACACGCAGA
AGAGCCTCTCCCTGTCTCCGGGTAAAGGCGGCCATCATCACCATCACCATTAATCTAGAGATCTTATTAA
AGCAGAACTTGTTTATTGCAGCTTATAATGGTTACAAATAAAGCAATAGCATCACAAATTTCACAAATAA
AGCATTTTTTTCACTGCATTCTAGTTGTGGTTTGTCCAAACTCATCAATGTATCTTATCATGTCTGGTCG
ACTCTAGCTAGACTCTTCCGCTTCCTCGCTCACTGACTCGCTGCGCTCGGTCGTTCGGCTGCGGCGAGCG
GTATCAGCTCACTCAAAGGCGGTAATACGGTTATCCACAGAATCAGGGGATAACGCAGGAAAGAACATGT
GAGCAAAAGGCCAGCAAAAGGCCAGGAACCGTAAAAAGGCCGCGTTGCTGGCGTTTTTCCATAGGCTCCG
CCCCCCTGACGAGCATCACAAAAATCGACGCTCAAGTCAGAGGTGGCGAAACCCGACAGGACTATAAAGA
TACCAGGCGTTTCCCCCTGGAAGCTCCCTCGTGCGCTCTCCTGTTCCGACCCTGCCGCTTACCGGATACC
TGTCCGCCTTTCTCCCTTCGGGAAGCGTGGCGCTTTCTCATAGCTCACGCTGTAGGTATCTCAGTTCGGT
GTAGGTCGTTCGCTCCAAGCTGGGCTGTGTGCACGAACCCCCCGTTCAGCCCGACCGCTGCGCCTTATCC
GGTAACTATCGTCTTGAGTCCAACCCGGTAAGACACGACTTATCGCCACTGGCAGCAGCCACTGGTAACA
GGATTAGCAGAGCGAGGTATGTAGGCGGTGCTACAGAGTTCTTGAAGTGGTGGCCTAACTACGGCTACAC
TAGAAGAACAGTATTTGGTATCTGCGCTCTGCTGAAGCCAGTTACCTTCGGAAAAAGAGTTGGTAGCTCT
TGATCCGGCAAACAAACCACCGCTGGTAGCGGTGGTTTTTTTGTTTGCAAGCAGCAGATTACGCGCAGAA
AAAAAGGATCTCAAGAAGATCCTTTGATCTTTTCTACGGGGTCTGACGCTCAGTGGAACGAAAACTCACG
TTAAGGGATTTTGGTCATGAGATTATCAAAAAGGATCTTCACCTAGATCCTTTTAAATTAAAAATGAAGT
TTTAAATCAATCTAAAGTATATATGAGTAAACTTGGTCTGACAGTTACCAATGCTTAATCAGTGAGGCAC
CTATCTCAGCGATCTGTCTATTTCGTTCATCCATAGTTGCCTGACTCCCCGTCGTGTAGATAACTACGAT
ACGGGAGGGCTTACCATCTGGCCCCAGTGCTGCAATGATACCGCGAGACCCACGCTCACCGGCTCCAGAT
TTATCAGCAATAAACCAGCCAGCCGGAAGGGCCGAGCGCAGAAGTGGTCCTGCAACTTTATCCGCCTCCA
TCCAGTCTATTAATTGTTGCCGGGAAGCTAGAGTAAGTAGTTCGCCAGTTAATAGTTTGCGCAACGTTGT
TGCCATTGCTACAGGCATCGTGGTGTCACGCTCGTCGTTTGGTATGGCTTCATTCAGCTCCGGTTCCCAA
CGATCAAGGCGAGTTACATGATCCCCCATGTTGTGCAAAAAAGCGGTTAGCTCCTTCGGTCCTCCGATCG
TTGTCAGAAGTAAGTTGGCCGCAGTGTTATCACTCATGGTTATGGCAGCACTGCATAATTCTCTTACTGT
CATGCCATCCGTAAGATGCTTTTCTGTGACTGGTGAGTACTCAACCAAGTCATTCTGAGAATAGTGTATG
CGGCGACCGAGTTGCTCTTGCCCGGCGTCAATACGGGATAATACCGCGCCACATAGCAGAACTTTAAAAG
TGCTCATCATTGGAAAACGTTCTTCGGGGCGAAAACTCTCAAGGATCTTACCGCTGTTGAGATCCAGTTC
GATGTAACCCACTCGTGCACCCAACTGATCTTCAGCATCTTTTACTTTCACCAGCGTTTCTGGGTGAGCA
AAAACAGGAAGGCAAAATGCCGCAAAAAAGGGAATAAGGGCGACACGGAAATGTTGAATACTCATACTCT
TCCTTTTTCAATATTATTGAAGCATTTATCAGGGTTATTGTCTCATGAGCGGATACATATTTGAATGTAT
TTAGAAAAATAAACAAATAGGGGTTCCGCGCACATTTCCCCGAAAAGTGCCACCTGACGTCTAAGAAACC
ATTATTATCATGACATTAACCTATAAAAATAGGCGTATCACGAGGCCCTTTCGTCTCGCGCGTTTCGGTG
ATGACGGTGAAAACCTCTGACACATGCAGCTCCCGGAGGAATGTGTGTCAGTTAGGGTGTGGAAAGTCCC
CAGGCTCCCCAGGCAGGCAGAAGTATGCAAAGCATGCATCTCAATTAGTCAGCAACCAGGTGTGGAAAGT
CCCCAGGCTCCCCAGCAGGCAGAAGTATGCAAAGCATGCATCTCAATTAGTCAGCAACCATAGTCCCGCC
CCTAACTCCGCCCATCCCGCCCCTAACTCCGCCCAGTTCCGCCCATTCTCCGCCCCATGGCTGACTAATT
TTTTTTATTTATGCAGAGGCCGAGGCCGCCTCTGCCTCTGAGCTATTCCAGAAGTAGTGAGGAGGCTTTT
TTGGAGGCCTAGGCTTTTGCAAAAAGCTCCCGGGAGCTTGTATATCCATTTTCGTCCCGGAGACGGTCAC
AGCTTGTCTGTAAGCGGATGCCGGGAGCAGACAAGCCCGTCAGGGCGCGTCAGCGGGTGTTGGCGGGTGT
CGGGGCTGGCTTAACTATGCGGCATCAGAGCAGATTGTACTGAGAGTGCACCATATGCGGTGTGAAATAC
CGCACAGATGCGTAAGGAGAAAATACCGCATCAGGAAATTGTAAGCGTTAATATTTTGTTAAAATTCGCG
TTAAATTTTTGTTAAATCAGCTCATTTTTTAACCAATAGGCCGAAATCGGCAAAATCCCTTATAAATCAA
AAGAATAGACCGAGATAGGGT
[37 nt withheld, positions 7512-7548]
AAAGAACGTGGACTCCAACGTCAAAGG
[49 nt withheld, positions 7576-7624]
T
[91 nt withheld, positions 7626-7716]
G
[124 nt withheld, positions 7718-7841]
CCATTCGCCATTCAGGCTGCGCAACTGTTGGGAAGGGCGATCGGTGCGGGCCTCTTCGCTATTACGCCAG
CTGGCGAAAGGGGGATGTGCTGCAAGGCGATTAAGTTGGGTAACGCCAGGGTTTTCCCAGTCACGACGTT
GTAAAACGACGGCCAGTGAATT
Features (pLannotate 1.2.2; 14 found; start..end, strand, type, name):
     25..408     +  enhancer       CMV enhancer: human cytomegalovirus immediate early enhancer
    410..609     +  promoter       CMV promoter: human cytomegalovirus (CMV) immediate early promoter
    748..1573    +  intron         CMV intron A: human cytomegalovirus intron A (Chapman et al., 1991)
   1610..3886    +  CDS            SEMA3G: SEM3G_HUMAN - Experimental evidence at protein level: Swiss-Prot protein existence level 1. Has chemorepulsive activities for sympathetic axons. Ligand of NRP2 (By similarity). From Homo sapiens (Human).
   3896..4576    +  CDS            IGHG1 (fragment): IGHG1_HUMAN - Experimental evidence at protein level: Swiss-Prot protein existence level 1. Constant region of immunoglobulin heavy chains. Immunoglobulins, also known as antibodies, are membrane-bound or secreted glycoproteins produced by B lymphocytes. In the recognition phase of humoral immunity, the membrane-bound immunoglobulins serve as receptors which, upon binding of a specific antigen, trigger the clonal expansion and differentiation of B lymphocytes into immunoglobulins- secreting plasma cells. Secreted immunoglobulins mediate the effector phase of humoral immunity, which results in
   4626..4747    +  polyA_signal   SV40 poly(A) signal: SV40 polyadenylation signal
   4956..5544    -  rep_origin     ori: high-copy-number ColE1/pMB1/pBR322/pUC origin of replication
   5715..6575    -  CDS            AmpR: β-lactamase; bla; confers resistance to ampicillin, carbenicillin, and related antibiotics
   6576..6680    -  promoter       AmpR promoter: bla
   6775..6810    +  CDS            rop (fragment): Rop protein, which maintains plasmids at low copy number; rop
   6833..7163    +  promoter       SV40 promoter: SV40 enhancer and early promoter
   7286..7385    +  misc_feature   bom (fragment): basis of mobility region from pBR322
   7413..7841    -  rep_origin     f1 ori (sequence partly withheld): f1 bacteriophage origin of replication; arrow indicates direction of (+) strand synthesis
   7845..8002    -  CDS            lacZα (fragment): LacZα fragment of β-galactosidase; lacZ fragment
