[The description below was written by a language model from this plasmid's Addgene catalogue record and pLannotate feature annotations shown in this document.]
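Description:
Sema3g.a(L)-Fc-His is an 8.0 kb mammalian expression plasmid built on the pCMVi-SV40ori backbone. It produces a soluble, tagged form of mouse semaphorin 3G, isoform a. It is propagated in E. coli as a high-copy plasmid through a ColE1/pUC-type origin and selected with ampicillin via the β-lactamase gene. The backbone also carries an f1 phage origin and small remnants of rop, bom and lacZα, which appear to be leftovers of vector construction. An SV40 enhancer/early promoter region is present as well. It contains the SV40 origin named in the backbone, which allows episomal amplification in cells expressing large T antigen.

The expression cassette consists of the human CMV immediate-early enhancer and promoter followed by CMV intron A, which typically boosts transcript processing and expression. Next comes the 2,277 bp Sema3g coding region, cloned between retained NotI and AscI sites. The automated annotation labels this ORF by its human SEMA3G homologue, but the catalogue entry specifies the mouse gene. The insert is truncated at the P3 proteolytic cleavage site, giving the "long" (L) version of the protein. It is fused in frame at its C-terminus to the Fc region of human IgG1 and then a 6×His tag, both supplied by the backbone, and the cassette ends in an SV40 polyadenylation signal. The Fc portion dimerises the fusion and allows capture or detection with Fc-binding reagents, while the His tag supports metal-affinity purification. The depositors named this previously reported isoform "a" to distinguish it from a newly identified isoform "z". The construct comes from an extracellular protein interaction screen studying neuronal subtype recognition in the retina.
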