Addgene plasmid #72151: Sema3g.a(L)-Fc-His
Purpose: Expresses the Sema3G, isoform a protein (truncated at cleavage site P3; ie, long), C-terminally fused to the Fc region of human IgG1 + 6X histidine tag.
Depositing lab: Woj Wojtowicz. Depositing organization: University of California, Berkeley. Publication: An extracellular biochemical screen reveals that FLRTs and Unc5s mediate neuronal subtype recognition in the retina. Visser JJ, Cheng Y, Perry SC, Chastain AB, Parsa B, Masri SS, Ray TA, Kay JN, Wojtowicz WM. Elife. 2015 Dec 3;4. pii: e08149. doi: 10.7554/eLife.08149. PubMed 26633812.
Backbone
  Vector backbone: pCMVi-SV40ori
  Vector type: Mammalian Expression
Growth in bacteria
  Bacterial resistance: Ampicillin, 100 μg/mL
  Growth temperature: 37°C
  Growth strain: DH5alpha
  Copy number: High Copy
Gene/Insert
  Gene/Insert name: Sema3g.a (alt names: Semaphorin 3G, isoform a; NCBI gene ID 218877; Reference sequence NM_001025379.1)
  Species: M. musculus (mouse)
  Insert size (bp): 2277
  Entrez Gene: Sema3g (a.k.a. AK129018)
  Promoter: CMV
  Tag / fusion protein: Fc-His (C terminal on backbone)
  Cloning method: Restriction Enzyme; 5′ cloning site NotI (not destroyed); 3′ cloning site AscI (not destroyed)
  Sequencing primers: 5′ GTCAGAGGTAACTCCCGTTGC; 3′ ATCATGAGGGTGTCCTTG
Terms and licenses: Academic/Nonprofit Terms; Industry Terms: Not Available to Industry
Depositor comments: We identified a previously-unreported isoform and named it "z". As such, we designated this previously-reported isoform as isoform "a".
How to cite: Sema3g.a(L)-Fc-His was a gift from Woj Wojtowicz (Addgene plasmid # 72151 ; http://n2t.net/addgene:72151 ; RRID:Addgene_72151)
