>Addgene plasmid #72151 | Sema3g.a(L)-Fc-His | addgene partial sequence | sequence record 138941 | pMRB101-F 5'-aagatgcaggcagctgagtt-3'
ACGGTGGAGGGCAGTGTAGTCTGAGCAGTACTCGTTGCTGCCGCGCGCGCCACCAGACATAATAGCTGAC
AGACTAACAGACTGTTCCTTTCCATGGGTCTTTTCTGCAGAAGCTTGAATTCTCGAGGATCCGCGGCCGC
GCCACCATGGACCCATCTGCGTGGGCCATCTGCTGCCTCCTGGGGAGCCTTCTGTTCCATGTGGGCATCC
CCAGCCCTGGTCCCAGCCCCAGTGTGCCTCGTCTGCGGCTCTCCTACAGAGATCTCCTGTCTACCAACCG
CTCTGCCATCTTTCTGGGCCCACGGGGTTCCCTAGACCTCCAAGTCATGTACCTGGATGAGTATCGAGAT
CGCCTCTTTCTGGGAAGCCGAGATGCCCTTTACTCTCTGAGACTGGATCAGGCATGGCCAGACCCCCGGG
AGGTCTTGTGGCTGCCACAGCCAGGACAGAAGGTGGAATGTGTCCGCAAGGGAAAAGACCCTTTGACGGA
GTGTGCCAACTTCGTGCGGGTCTTACAACCCCATAACCGGACCCATCTGCTGGCCTGTGGCACAGGAGCC
TTCCAACCCATCTGCACCTTCATCACAGTGGGGCATCGAGGGGAGCATGTGCTCCGCTTGGATGCTAGCA
GCGTCGAGAATGGAAGGGGGCGTTGCCCACATGAGCCCAGCCGACCCTTCGCCAGCACCTTTGTAGGTGG
GGAGCTATACACAGGTCTCACTGCCGATTTCCTGGGACGTGAGGCCATGATTTTCCGGAGTGGGG
