>Addgene plasmid #72151 | Sema3g.a(L)-Fc-His | addgene partial sequence | sequence record 138942 | SV40pA-R 5'-GAAATTTGTGATGCTATTGC-3'
ATAAGATCTCTAGATTAATGGTGATGGTGATGATGGCCGCCTTTACCCGGAGACAGGGAGAGGCTCTTCT
GCGTGTAGTGGTTGTGCAGAGCCTCATGCATCACGGAGCATGAGAAGACGTTCCCCTGCTGCCACCTGCT
CTTGTCCACGGTGAGCTTGCTGTAGAGGAAGAAGGAGCCGTCGGAGTCCAGCACGGGAGGCGTGGTCTTG
TAGTTGTTCTCCGGCTGCCCATTGCTCTCCCACTCCACGGCGATGTCGCTGGGATAGAAGCCTTTGACCA
GGCAGGTCAGGCTGACCTGGTTCTTGGTCAGCTCATCCCGGGATGGGGGCAGGGTATACACCTGTGGTTC
TCGGGGCTGCCCTTTGGCTTTGGAGATGGTTTTCTCGATGGGGGCTGGGAGGGCTTTGTTGGAGACCTTG
CACTTGTACTCCTTGCCATTCAGCCAGTCCTGGTGCAGGACGGTGAGGACGCTGACCACACGGTACGTGC
TGTTGTACTGCTCCTCCCGCGGCTTTGTCTTGGCATTATGCACCTCCACGCCGTCCACGTACCAGTTGAA
CTTGACCTCAGGGTCTTCGTGGCTCACGTCCACCACCACGCATGTGACCTCAGGGGTCCGGGAGATCATG
AGGGTGTCCTTGGGTTTTGGGGGGAAGAGGAAGACTGACGGTCCCCCCAGGAGTTCAGGTGCTGGGCACG
GTGGGCATGTGTGAGTTTTGTCAGGCGCGCCGCCCAGTTCCAGCCCTGCCCAGCTCTTGCCCTTCGCTTG
CTTTCCCTTTCCGCGGAAGGAGCCTGAGCGCTCCCCGACACCCCTGCACCATACACGTTCACAGTACTCA
TCCACACGGGGCAGGTTGGCGAAGCCCGTGAGCTGA
